Addgene plasmid #88779: pDONR223-ZNF688_isoform1
Purpose: Donor Vector containing ZNF688 transcription factor, part of the Human TFome Collection
Depositing lab: Marc Vidal. Depositing organization: Dana-Farber Cancer Institute. Publication: A comprehensive library of human transcription factors for cell fate engineering. Ng AHM, Khoshakhlagh P, Rojo Arias JE, Pasquini G, Wang K, Swiersy A, Shipman SL, Appleton E, Kiaee K, Kohman RE, Vernet A, Dysart M, Leeper K, Saylor W, Huang JY, Graveline A, Taipale J, Hill DE, Vidal M, Melero-Martin JM, Busskamp V, Church GM. Nat Biotechnol. 2021 Apr;39(4):510-519. doi: 10.1038/s41587-020-0742-6. Epub 2020 Nov 30. PubMed 33257861.
Backbone
  Vector backbone: pDONR223
  Backbone manufacturer: Invitrogen
  Backbone size w/o insert (bp): 3000
  Vector type: Gateway Donor Vector
Growth in bacteria
  Bacterial resistance: Spectinomycin, 50 μg/mL
  Growth temperature: 37°C
  Growth strain: DH5alpha
  Copy number: High Copy
Gene/Insert
  Gene/Insert name: ZNF688
  Species: H. sapiens (human)
  Insert size (bp): 714
  Mutation: Last nucleotide of stop codon removed to allow for Gateway C-terminal fusions
  Entrez Gene: ZNF688
  Cloning method: Gateway Cloning
  Sequencing primers: 5′ M13F(-21); 3′ M13R
Terms and licenses: Academic/Nonprofit Terms; Industry Terms: Not Available to Industry
Depositor comments: Represents the ORFeome subset of the TFome
How to cite: pDONR223-ZNF688_isoform1 was a gift from Marc Vidal (Addgene plasmid # 88779 ; http://n2t.net/addgene:88779 ; RRID:Addgene_88779)
