[The description below was written by a language model from this plasmid's Addgene catalogue record.]
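Description:
pDONR223-ZNF688_isoform1 is a Gateway donor-backbone clone (functionally an entry clone) carrying the open reading frame of human ZNF688, a zinc finger transcription factor, in the Invitrogen pDONR223 backbone. The backbone is listed at about 3 kb and the insert at 714 bp, corresponding to isoform 1 of the gene as indicated by the construct name. The plasmid is maintained in E. coli at high copy number and selected with spectinomycin. No feature table accompanies the record, so the origin of replication and the exact attachment sites flanking the insert are not itemised. As a product of Gateway cloning into a pDONR vector, the ORF would normally be flanked by attL recombination sites, and the listed M13 forward and reverse sequencing primers read into the insert from either side.

The vector has no stated promoter for expressing the insert, which is consistent with its role as a shuttle rather than an expression construct. The ORF is intended to be moved by LR recombination into destination vectors that supply the promoter, tags and host-specific elements. One deliberate modification is recorded: the last nucleotide of the stop codon has been removed, so the reading frame stays open through the downstream recombination site and the protein can be fused to C-terminal tags or reporters encoded by the destination vector.

The clone belongs to the Human TFome Collection, a comprehensive library of human transcription factors assembled for cell fate engineering, and is noted as part of the ORFeome-derived subset of that collection. It typically serves as a source of ZNF688 coding sequence for building expression constructs used in overexpression screens or studies of this factor.
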