>Addgene plasmid #88779 | pDONR223-ZNF688_isoform1 | depositor partial sequence | sequence record 172383 | insert
ATGGCGCCGCCCCCAGCCCCGCTCCTGGCGCCGAGGCCCGGGGAGACCCGGCCTGGTTGCAGGAAGCCCG
GGACTGTGAGCTTCGCGGACGTGGCCGTGTACTTCTCCCCGGAGGAGTGGGGCTGTCTGCGGCCCGCGCA
GAGGGCTCTGTACCGGGACGTGATGCAGGAGACCTACGGCCACCTGGGCGCGCTCGGAGATGTCCCAAAC
AGGAAGGAAGAGGAACCGGAGGAAGTCCCAAGAGCCAAAGGGCCTAGAAAGGCTCCTGTGAAGGAGAGTC
CTGAAGTGCTGGTGGAACGCAACCCTGACCCAGCTATTAGCGTGGCCCCGGCACGGGCACAGCCACCCAA
AAATGCTGCCTGGGACCCGACCACAGGAGCACAGCCCCCGGCACCCATACCCAGCATGGATGCTCAGGCC
GGCCAGCGGCGCCACGTGTGCACGGACTGCGGCCGCCGCTTCACCTACCCCTCACTGCTGGTCAGCCACA
GGCGCATGCACTCGGGGGAGCGGCCTTTCCCCTGCCCCGAGTGTGGCATGCGCTTCAAGAGGAAGTTCGC
AGTGGAAGCGCACCAGTGGATCCACCGCTCCTGCTCCGGGGGGCGGCGGGGCCGGAGGCCTGGGATCCGG
GCTGTGCCTCGGGCCCCCGTCCGAGGTGACCGGGACCCGCCTGTGCTCTTCCGGCACTACCCAGACATCT
TCGAGGAGTGCGGC
